>Addgene plasmid #106194 | pAAV.GFAP.SF-iGluSnFR.S72A | addgene full sequence | sequence record 214724 | Addgene NGS Result
TTAATGATTAACCCGCCATGCTACTTATCTACGTAGCCATGCTCTAGGAAGATCCAACATATCCTGGTGT
GGAGTAGGGGACGCTGCTCTGACAGAGGCTCGGGGGCCTGAGCTGGCTCTGTGAGCTGGGGAGGAGGCAG
ACAGCCAGGCCTTTGTCTGCAAGCAGACCTGGCAGCATTGGGCTGGCCGCCCCCCAGGGCCTCCTCTTCA
TGCCCAGTGAATGACTCACCTTGGCACAGACACAATGTTCGGGGTGGGCACAGTGCCTGCTTCCCGCCGC
ACCCCAGCCCCCCTCAAATGCCTTCCGAGAAGCCCATTGAGCAGGGGGCTTGCATTGCACCCCAGCCTGA
CAGCCTGGCATCTTGGGATAAAAGCAGCACAGCCCCCTAGGGGCTGCCCTTGCTGTGTGGCGCCACCGGC
GGTGGAGAACAAGGCTCTATTCAGCCTGTGCCCAGGAAAGGGGATCAGGGGATGCCCAGGCATGGACAGT
GGGTGGCAGGGGGGGAGAGGAGGGCTGTCTGCTTCCCAGAAGTCCAAGGACACAAATGGGTGAGGGGAGA
GCTCTCCCCATAGCTGGGCTGCGGCCCAACCCCACCCCCTCAGGCTATGCCAGGGGGTGTTGCCAGGGGC
ACCCGGGCATCGCCAGTCTAGCCCACTCCTTCATAAAGCCCTCGCATCCCAGGAGCGAGCAGAGCCAGAG
CAGGTTGGAGAGGAGACGCATCACCTCCGCTGCTCGCGGGGATCCCGCCACCATGGAGACAGACACACTC
CTGCTATGGGTACTGCTGCTCTGGGTTCCAGGTTCCACTGGTGACAGATCTGCCGCAGGCAGCACGCTGG
ACAAAATCGCCAAAAACGGTGTGATTGTCGTCGGTCACCGTGAATCTTCAGTGCCTTTCTCTTATTACGA
CAATCAGCAAAAAGTGGTGGGTTACTCGCAGGATTACTCCAACGCCATTGTTGAAGCAGTGAAAAAGAAA
CTCAACAAACCGGACTTGCAGGTAAAACTGATTCCGATTACCGCACAAAACCGTATTCCACTGCTGCAAA
ACGGCACTTTCGATTTTGAATGTGGTTCTACCACCAACAACGTCGAACGCCAAAAACAGGCGGCTTTCTC
TGACACTATTTTCGTGGTCGGTACGCGCCTGTTGACCAAAAAGGGTGGCGATATCAAAGATTTTGCCAAC
CTGAAAGACAAAGCCGTAGTCGTCACTTCCGGCACTACCTCTGAAGTTTTGCTCAACAAACTGAATGAAG
AGCAAAAAATGAATATGCGCATCATCAGCGCCAAAGATCACGGTGACTCTTTCCGCACCCTGGAAAGCGG
TCGTGCCGTTGCCTTTATGATGGATGACGTGCTGCTGGCCGGTGAACGTGCGAAAGCGAAGAAACCAGAC
AACTGGGAAATCGTCGGCAAGCCGCAGTCTCAGGAGGCCTACGGTTGTATGTTGCGTAAAGATGATCCGC
AGTTCAAAAAGCTGATGGATGACACCATCGCTCAGGTGCAGACCTCCGGTGAAGCGGAAAAATGGTTTGA
TAAGTGGTTCAAAAATCCAATTCTGGTGAGCCACAACGTCTATATCACCGCCGACAAGCAGAAGAACGGC
ATCAAGGCGAACTTCAAGATCCGCCACAACGTGGAGGACGGCAGCGTGCAGCTCGCCGACCACTACCAGC
AGAACACCCCCATCGGCGACGGCCCCGTGCTGCTGCCCGACAACCACTACCTGAGCACCCAGTCCGTGCT
GAGCAAAGACCCCAACGAGAAGCGCGATCACATGGTCCTGCTGGAGTTCGTGACCGCCGCCGGGATCACT
CTCGGCATGGACGAGCTGTACAAGGGCGGTACCGGAGGGAGCATGAGCAAGGGCGAGGAGCTGTTCACCG
GGGTGGTGCCCATCCTGGTCGAGCTGGACGGCGACGTAAACGGCCACAAGTTCAGCGTGCGCGGCGAGGG
CGAGGGCGATGCCACCAACGGCAAGCTGACCCTGAAGTTCATCTGCACCACCGGCAAGCTGCCCGTGCCC
TGGCCCACCCTCGTGACCACCCTGACCTACGGCGTGCAGTGCTTCAGCCGCTACCCCGACCACATGAAGC
AGCACGACTTCTTCAAGTCCGCCATGCCCGAAGGCTACGTCCAGGAGCGCACCATCAGCTTCAAGGACGA
CGGCACCTACAAGACCCGCGCCGAGGTGAAGTTCGAGGGCGACACCCTGGTGAACCGCATCGAGCTGAAG
GGCATCGACTTCAAGGAGGACGGCAACATCCTGGGGCACAAGCTGGAGTACAACTTTAACAACCCCCTGA
ACATGAATTTCGAACTGTCAGACGAAATGAAAGCACTGTTCAAAGAACCGAATGACAAGGCACTGAAACT
GCAGGTCGACGAACAAAAACTCATCTCAGAAGAGGATCTGAATGCTGTGGGCCAGGACACGCAGGAGGTC
ATCGTGGTGCCACACTCCTTGCCCTTTAAGGTGGTGGTGATCTCAGCCATCCTGGCCCTGGTGGTGCTCA
CCATCATCTCCCTTATCATCCTCATCATGCTTTGGCAGAAGAAGCCACGTTAGAAGCTTATCGATAATCA
ACCTCTGGATTACAAAATTTGTGAAAGATTGACTGGTATTCTTAACTATGTTGCTCCTTTTACGCTATGT
GGATACGCTGCTTTAATGCCTTTGTATCATGCTATTGCTTCCCGTATGGCTTTCATTTTCTCCTCCTTGT
ATAAATCCTGGTTGCTGTCTCTTTATGAGGAGTTGTGGCCCGTTGTCAGGCAACGTGGCGTGGTGTGCAC
TGTGTTTGCTGACGCAACCCCCACTGGTTGGGGCATTGCCACCACCTGTCAGCTCCTTTCCGGGACTTTC
GCTTTCCCCCTCCCTATTGCCACGGCGGAACTCATCGCCGCCTGCCTTGCCCGCTGCTGGACAGGGGCTC
GGCTGTTGGGCACTGACAATTCCGTGGTGTTGTCGGGGAAATCATCGTCCTTTCCTTGGCTGCTCGCCTG
TGTTGCCACCTGGATTCTGCGCGGGACGTCCTTCTGCTACGTCCCTTCGGCCCTCAATCCAGCGGACCTT
CCTTCCCGCGGCCTGCTGCCGGCTCTGCGGCCTCTTCCGCGTCTTCGCCTTCGCCCTCAGACGAGTCGGA
TCTCCCTTTGGGCCGCCTCCCCGCATCGATACCGTCGACCTCGACCCGGGCGGCCGCTTCGAGCAGACAT
GATAAGATACATTGATGAGTTTGGACAAACCACAACTAGAATGCAGTGAAAAAAATGCTTTATTTGTGAA
ATTTGTGATGCTATTGCTTTATTTGTAACCATTATAAGCTGCAATAAACAAGTTAACAACAACAATTGCA
TTCATTTTATGTTTCAGGTTCAGGGGGAGATGTGGGAGGTTTTTTAAAGCAAGTAAAACCTCTACAAATG
TGGTAAAATCGATAAGGATCTTCCTAGAGCATGGCTACGTAGATAAGTAGCATGGCGGGTTAATCATTAA
CTACAAGGAACCCCTAGTGATGGAGTTGGCCACTCCCTCTCTGCGCGCTCGCTCGCTCACTGACTCGCTG
CGCTCGGTCGTTCGGCTGCGGCGAGCGGTATCAGCTCACTCAAAGGCGGTAATACGGTTATCCACAGAAT
CAGGGGATAACGCAGGAAAGAACATGTGAGCAAAAGGCCAGCAAAAGGCCAGGAACCGTAAAAAGGCCGC
GTTGCTGGCGTTTTTCCATAGGCTCCGCCCCCCTGACGAGCATCACAAAAATCGACGCTCAAGTCAGAGG
TGGCGAAACCCGACAGGACTATAAAGATACCAGGCGTTTCCCCCTGGAAGCTCCCTCGTGCGCTCTCCTG
TTCCGACCCTGCCGCTTACCGGATACCTGTCCGCCTTTCTCCCTTCGGGAAGCGTGGCGCTTTCTCATAG
CTCACGCTGTAGGTATCTCAGTTCGGTGTAGGTCGTTCGCTCCAAGCTGGGCTGTGTGCACGAACCCCCC
GTTCAGCCCGACCGCTGCGCCTTATCCGGTAACTATCGTCTTGAGTCCAACCCGGTAAGACACGACTTAT
CGCCACTGGCAGCAGCCACTGGTAACAGGATTAGCAGAGCGAGGTATGTAGGCGGTGCTACAGAGTTCTT
GAAGTGGTGGCCTAACTACGGCTACACTAGAAGAACAGTATTTGGTATCTGCGCTCTGCTGAAGCCAGTT
ACCTTCGGAAAAAGAGTTGGTAGCTCTTGATCCGGCAAACAAACCACCGCTGGTAGCGGTGGTTTTTTTG
TTTGCAAGCAGCAGATTACGCGCAGAAAAAAAGGATCTCAAGAAGATCCTTTGATCTTTTCTACGGGGTC
TGACGCTCAGTGGAACGAAAACTCACGTTAAGGGATTTTGGTCATGAGATTATCAAAAAGGATCTTCACC
TAGATCCTTTTAAATTAAAAATGAAGTTTTAAATCAATCTAAAGTATATATGAGTAAACTTGGTCTGACA
GTTACCAATGCTTAATCAGTGAGGCACCTATCTCAGCGATCTGTCTATTTCGTTCATCCATAGTTGCCTG
ACTCCCCGTCGTGTAGATAACTACGATACGGGAGGGCTTACCATCTGGCCCCAGTGCTGCAATGATACCG
CGAGACCCACGCTCACCGGCTCCAGATTTATCAGCAATAAACCAGCCAGCCGGAAGGGCCGAGCGCAGAA
GTGGTCCTGCAACTTTATCCGCCTCCATCCAGTCTATTAATTGTTGCCGGGAAGCTAGAGTAAGTAGTTC
GCCAGTTAATAGTTTGCGCAACGTTGTTGCCATTGCTACAGGCATCGTGGTGTCACGCTCGTCGTTTGGT
ATGGCTTCATTCAGCTCCGGTTCCCAACGATCAAGGCGAGTTACATGATCCCCCATGTTGTGCAAAAAAG
CGGTTAGCTCCTTCGGTCCTCCGATCGTTGTCAGAAGTAAGTTGGCCGCAGTGTTATCACTCATGGTTAT
GGCAGCACTGCATAATTCTCTTACTGTCATGCCATCCGTAAGATGCTTTTCTGTGACTGGTGAGTACTCA
ACCAAGTCATTCTGAGAATAGTGTATGCGGCGACCGAGTTGCTCTTGCCCGGCGTCAATACGGGATAATA
CCGCGCCACATAGCAGAACTTTAAAAGTGCTCATCATTGGAAAACGTTCTTCGGGGCGAAAACTCTCAAG
GATCTTACCGCTGTTGAGATCCAGTTCGATGTAACCCACTCGTGCACCCAACTGATCTTCAGCATCTTTT
ACTTTCACCAGCGTTTCTGGGTGAGCAAAAACAGGAAGGCAAAATGCCGCAAAAAAGGGAATAAGGGCGA
CACGGAAATGTTGAATACTCATACTCTTCCTTTTTCAATATTATTGAAGCATTTATCAGGGTTATTGTCT
CATGAGCGGATACATATTTGAATGTATTTAGAAAAATAAACAAATAGGGGTTCCGCGCACATTTCCCCGA
AAAGTGCCACCTAAATTGTAAGCGTTAATATTTTGTTAAAATTCGCGTTAAATTTTTGTTAAATCAGCTC
ATTTTTTAACCAATAGGCCGAAATCGGCAAAATCCCTTATAAATCAAAAGAATAGACCGAGATAGGGT
[37 nt withheld, positions 5599-5635]
AAAGAACGTGGACTCCAACGTCAAAGG
[49 nt withheld, positions 5663-5711]
T
[91 nt withheld, positions 5713-5803]
G
[124 nt withheld, positions 5805-5928]
CCCATTCGCCATTCAGGCTGCGCAACTGTTGGGAAGGGCGATCGGTGCGGGCCTCTTCGCTATTACGCCA
GCTGCGCGCTCGCTCGCTCACTGAGGCCGCCCGGGCAAAGCCCGGGCGTCGGGCGACCTTTGGTCGCCCG
GCCTCAGTGAGCGAGCGAGCGCGCAGAGAGGGAGTGGCCAACTCCATCACTAGGGGTTCCTTGTAG
Features (pLannotate 1.2.2; 16 found; start..end, strand, type, name):
    753..815     +  sig_peptide    Igκ leader: leader sequence from mouse immunoglobulin κ light chain
    822..1562    +  CDS            gltI (fragment): GLTI_ECOLI - Also known as ybeJ, yzzK. Experimental evidence at protein level: Swiss-Prot protein existence level 1. Part of the ABC transporter complex GltIJKL involved in glutamate and aspartate uptake. Binds to both glutamate and aspartate. From Escherichia coli (strain K12).
   1575..2294    +  CDS            cEGFP: cEGFP is a basic (constitutively fluorescent) green fluorescent protein published in 2008, derived from Aequorea victoria.
   2307..2375    +  CDS            gltI (fragment): GLTI_ECOLI - Also known as ybeJ, yzzK. Experimental evidence at protein level: Swiss-Prot protein existence level 1. Part of the ABC transporter complex GltIJKL involved in glutamate and aspartate uptake. Binds to both glutamate and aspartate. From Escherichia coli (strain K12).
   2424..2570    +  CDS            PDGFRβ TM domain: transmembrane domain from platelet derived growth factor receptor beta
   2586..3174    +  misc_feature   WPRE: woodchuck hepatitis virus posttranscriptional regulatory element
   3175..3194    +  misc_feature   MCS (fragment): pBluescript multiple cloning site
   3223..3344    -  polyA_signal   SV40 poly(A) signal: SV40 polyadenylation signal
   3367..3435    -  CDS            large T antigen (fragment): large T antigen from SV40 (simian virus 40)
   3506..3563    +  repeat_region  AAV2 ITR (fragment): inverted terminal repeat of adeno-associated virus serotype 2 inverted
   3723..4311    -  rep_origin     ori: high-copy-number ColE1/pMB1/pBR322/pUC origin of replication
   4482..5342    -  CDS            AmpR: β-lactamase; bla; confers resistance to ampicillin, carbenicillin, and related antibiotics
   5343..5447    -  promoter       AmpR promoter: bla
   5500..5928    -  rep_origin     f1 ori (sequence partly withheld): f1 bacteriophage origin of replication; arrow indicates direction of (+) strand synthesis
   5933..6002    -  CDS            lacZα (fragment): LacZα fragment of β-galactosidase; lacZ fragment
   5997..6129    -  repeat_region  AAV2 ITR (fragment): inverted terminal repeat of adeno-associated virus serotype 2 inverted
