[The description below was written by a language model from this plasmid's Addgene catalogue record and pLannotate feature annotations shown in this document.]
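Description:
pAAV.GFAP.SF-iGluSnFR.S72A is an adeno-associated virus transfer plasmid built on the pAAV.GFAP backbone, designed to express a weak-affinity variant of the genetically encoded fluorescent glutamate sensor SF-iGluSnFR. It is maintained in bacteria through a high-copy ColE1/pUC-type origin with ampicillin selection (AmpR under its own bla promoter), and it also carries an f1 phage origin and a lacZα remnant from the parental cloning vector. Two AAV2 inverted terminal repeats, both annotated only as fragments, flank the expression cassette; ITRs are the cis elements needed for replication and packaging of the intervening DNA into AAV particles.

The synthetic insert is a single open reading frame. A mouse Igκ leader directs the protein into the secretory pathway, followed by the E. coli periplasmic glutamate/aspartate-binding protein GltI, which is split into two fragments by an inserted GFP-derived fluorescent domain (matched by the annotation software to cEGFP), so that ligand-induced conformational change in GltI modulates fluorescence. A C-terminal PDGFRβ transmembrane domain anchors the sensor on the cell surface, facing the extracellular space. The S72A substitution in GltI is the recorded mutation and corresponds to the weakened glutamate affinity. The catalogue lists GFAP as the promoter, a promoter commonly used for astrocyte expression; it is not annotated in the feature table, but presumably lies in the unannotated region upstream of the leader. A WPRE downstream of the coding sequence enhances transcript stability and expression, and an SV40 polyadenylation signal follows, annotated on the reverse strand.

The construct is used to image extracellular glutamate, and the depositor notes that a newer sensor generation, iGluSnFR3, is available.
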