Addgene plasmid #106194: pAAV.GFAP.SF-iGluSnFR.S72A
Purpose: Weak affinity glutamate sensor ** A newer version of this sensor is available. Please see iGluSnFR3 plasmids at https://www.addgene.org/browse/article/28220233/ **
Depositing lab: Loren Looger. Depositing organization: HHMI, Janelia Research Campus. Publication: Stability, affinity, and chromatic variants of the glutamate sensor iGluSnFR. Marvin JS, Scholl B, Wilson DE, Podgorski K, Kazemipour A, Muller JA, Schoch S, Quiroz FJU, Rebola N, Bao H, Little JP, Tkachuk AN, Cai E, Hantman AW, Wang SS, DePiero VJ, Borghuis BG, Chapman ER, Dietrich D, DiGregorio DA, Fitzpatrick D, Looger LL. Nat Methods. 2018 Nov;15(11):936-939. doi: 10.1038/s41592-018-0171-3. Epub 2018 Oct 30. PubMed 30377363.
Backbone
  Vector backbone: pAAV.GFAP
  Backbone size w/o insert (bp): 4770
  Vector type: AAV
Growth in bacteria
  Bacterial resistance: Ampicillin, 100 μg/mL
  Growth temperature: 37°C
  Growth strain: NEB Stable
  Copy number: High Copy
Gene/Insert
  Gene/Insert name: SF-iGluSnFR.S72A
  Species: Synthetic
  Insert size (bp): 1821
  Mutation: GltI: S72A
  Promoter: GFAP
  Cloning method: Restriction Enzyme; 5′ cloning site unknown (unknown if destroyed); 3′ cloning site unknown (unknown if destroyed)
Terms and licenses: Academic/Nonprofit Terms; Industry Terms: Not Available to Industry
Depositor comments: ** A newer version of this sensor is available. Please see iGluSnFR3 plasmids at https://www.addgene.org/browse/article/28220233/ **
How to cite: pAAV.GFAP.SF-iGluSnFR.S72A was a gift from Loren Looger (Addgene plasmid # 106194 ; http://n2t.net/addgene:106194 ; RRID:Addgene_106194)
